>Addgene plasmid #122911 | YIp LYS2-URA3 | addgene full sequence | sequence record 238766 | Addgene NGS Result
TAAAAAATGAGCTGATTTAACAAAAATTTAACGCGAATTTTAACAAAATATTAACGCTTACAATTTCCTG
ATGCGGTATTTTCTCCTTACGCATCTGTGCGGTATTTCACACCGCATAGATCAATTCCACTTGCAATTAC
ATAAAAAATTCCGGCGGTTTTTCGCGTGTGACTCAATGTCGAAATACCTGCCTAATGAACATGAACATCG
CCCAAATGTATTTGAAGACCCGCTGGGAGAAGTTCAAGATATATAAGTAACAAGCAGCCAATAGTATAAA
AAAAAATCTGAGTTTATTACCTTTCCTGGAATTTCAGTGAAAAACTGCTAATTATAGAGAGATATCACAG
AGTTACTCACTAATGACTAACGAAAAGGTCTGGATAGAGAAGTTGGATAATCCAACTCTTTCAGTGTTAC
CACATGACTTTTTACGCCCACAACAAGAACCTTATACGAAACAAGCTACATATTCGTTACAGCTACCTCA
GCTCGATGTGCCTCATGATAGTTTTTCTAACAAATACGCTGTCGCTTTGAGTGTATGGGCTGCATTGATA
TATAGAGTAACCGGTGACGATGATATTGTTCTTTATATTGCGAATAACAAAATCTTAAGATTCAATATTC
AACCAACGTGGTCATTTAATGAGCTGTATTCTACAATTAACAATGAGTTGAACAAGCTCAATTCTATTGA
GGCCAATTTTTCCTTTGACGAGCTAGCTGAAAAAATTCAAAGTTGCCAAGATCTGGAAAGGACCCCTCAG
TTGTTCCGTTTGGCCTTTTTGGAAAACCAAGATTTCAAATTAGACGAGTTCAAGCATCATTTAGTGGACT
TTGCTTTGAATTTGGATACCAGTAATAATGCGCATGTTTTGAACTTAATTTATAACAGCTTACTGTATTC
GAATGAAAGAGTAACCATTGTTGCGGACCAATTTACTCAATATTTGACTGCTGCGCTAAGCGATCCATCC
AATTGCATAACTAAAATCTCTCTGATCACCGCATCATCCAAGGATAGTTTACCTGATCCAACTAAGAACT
TGGGCTGGTGCGATTTCGTGGGGTGTATTCACGACATTTTCCAGGACAATGCTGAAGCCTTCCCAGAGAG
AACCTGTGTTGTGGAGACTCCAACACTAAATTCCGACAAGTCCCGTTCTTTCACTTATCGCGACATCAAC
CGCACTTCTAACATAGTTGCCCATTATTTGATTAAAACAGGTATCAAAAGAGGTGATGTAGTGATGATCT
ATTCTTCTAGGGGTGTGGATTTGATGGTATGTGTGATGGGTGTCTTGAAAGCCGGCGCAACCTTTTCAGT
TATCGACCCTGCATATCCCCCAGCCAGACAAACCATTTACTTAGGTGTTGCTAAACCACGTGGGTTGATT
GTTATTAGAGCTGCTGGACAATTGGATCAACTAGTAGAAGATTACATCAATGATGAATTGGAGATTGTTT
CAAGAATCAATTCCATCGCTATTCAAGAAAATGGTACCATTGAAGGTGGCAAATTGGACAATGGCGAGGA
TGTTTTGGCTCCATATGATCACTACAAAGACACCAGAACAGGTGTTGTAGTTGGACCAGATTCCAACCCA
ACCCTATCTTTCACATCTGGTTCCGAAGGTATTCCTAAGGGTGTTCTTGGTAGACATTTTTCCTTGGCTT
ATTATTTCAATTGGATGTCCAAAAGGTTCAACTTAACAGAAAATGATAAATTCACAATGCTGAGCGGTAT
TGCACATGATCCAATTCAAAGAGATATGTTTACACCATTATTTTTAGGTGCCCAATTGTATGTCCCTACT
CAAGATGATATTGGTACACCGGGCCGTTTAGCGGAATGGATGAGTAAGTATGGTTGCACAGTTACCCATT
TAACACCTGCCATGGGTCAATTACTTACTGCCCAAGCTACTACACCATTCCCTAAGTTACATCATGCGTT
CTTTGTGGGTGACATTTTAACAAAACGTGATTGTCTGAGGTTACAAACCTTGGCAGAAAATTGCCGTATT
GTTAATATGTACGGTACCACTGAAACACAGCGTGCAGTTTCTTATTTCGAAGTTAAATCAAAAAATGACG
ATCCAAACTTTTTGAAAAAATTGAAAGATGTCATGCCTGCTGGTAAAGGTATGTTGAACGTTCAGCTACT
AGTTGTTAACAGGAACGATCGTACTCAAATATGTGGTATTGGCGAAATAGGTGAGATTTATGTTCGTGCA
GGTGGTTTGGCCGAAGGTTATAGAGGATTACCAGAATTGAATAAAGAAAAATTTGTGAACAACTGGTTTG
TTGAAAAAGATCACTGGAATTATTTGGATAAGGATAATGGTGAACCTTGGAGACAATTCTGGTTAGGTCC
AAGAGATAGATTGTACAGAACGGGTGATTTAGGTCGTTATCTACCAAACGGTGACTGTGAATGTTGCGGT
AGGGCTGATGATCAAGTTAAAATTCGTGGGTTCAGAATCGAATTAGGAGAAATAGATACGCACATTTCCC
AACATCCATTGGTAAGAGAAAACATTACTTTAGTTCGCAAAAATGCCGACAATGAGCCAACATTGATCAC
ATTTATGGTCCCAAGATTTGACAAGCCAGATGACTTGTCTAAGTTCCAAAGTGATGTTCCAAAGGAGGTT
GAAACTGACCCTATAGTTAAGGGCTTAATCGGTTACCATCTTTTATCCAAGGACATCAGGACTTTCTTAA
AGAAAAGATTGGCTAGCTATGCTATGCCTTCCTTGATTGTGGTTATGGATAAACTACCATTGAATCCAAA
TGGTAAAGTTGATAAGCCTAAACTTCAATTCCCAACTCCCAAGCAATTAAATTTGGTAGCTGAAAATACA
GTTTCTGAAACTGACGACTCTCAGTTTACCAATGTTGAGCGCGAGGTTAGAGACTTATGGTTAAGTATAT
TACCTACCAAGCCAGCATCTGTATCACCAGATGATTCGTTTTTCGATTTAGGTGGTCATTCTATCTTGGC
TACCAAAATGATTTTTACCTTAAAGAAAAAGCTGCAAGTTGATTTACCATTGGGCACAATTTTCAAGTAT
CCAACGATAAAGGCCTTTGCCGCGGAAATTGACAGAATTAAATCATCGGGTGGATCATCTCAAGGTGAGG
TCGTCGAAAATGTCACTGCAAATTATGCGGAAGACGCCAAGAAATTGGTTGAGACGCTACCAAGTTCGTA
CCCCTCTCGAGAATATTTTGTTGAACCTAATAGTGCCGAAGGAAAAACAACAATTAATGTGTTTGTTACC
GGTGTCACAGGATTTCTGGGCTCCTACATCCTTGCAGATTTGTTAGGACGTTCTCCAAAGAACTACAGTT
TCAAAGTGTTTGCCCACGTCAGGGCCAAGGATGAAGAAGCTGCATTTGCAAGATTACAAAAGGCAGGTAT
CACCTATGGTACTTGGAACGAAAAATTTGCCTCAAATATTAAAGTTGTATTAGGCGATTTATCTAAAAGC
CAATTTGGTCTTTCAGATGAGAAGTGGATGGATTTGGCAAACACAGTTGATATAATTATCCATAATGGTG
CGTTAGTTCACTGGGTTTATCCATATGCCAAATTGAGGGATCCAAATGTTATTTCAACTATCAATGTTAT
GAGCTTAGCCGCCGTCGGCAAGCCAAAGTTCTTTGACTTTGTTTCCTCCACTTCTACTCTTGACACTGAA
TACTACTTTAATTTGTCAGATAAACTTGTTAGCGAAGGGAAGCCAGGCATTTTAGAATCAGACGATTTAA
TGAACTCTGCAAGCGGGCTCACTGGTGGATATGGTCAGTCCAAATGGGCTGCTGAGTACATCATTAGACG
TGCAGGTGAAAGGGGCCTACGTGGGTGTATTGTCAGACCAGGTTACGTAACAGGTGCCTCTGCCAATGGT
TCTTCAAACACAGATGATTTCTTATTGAGATTTTTGAAAGGTTCAGTCCAATTAGGTAAGATTCCAGATA
TCGAAAATTCCGTGAATATGGTTCCAGTAGATCATGTTGCTCGTGTTGTTGTTGCTACGTCTTTGAATCC
TCCCAAAGAAAATGAATTGGCCGTTGCTCAAGTAACGGGTCACCCAAGAATATTATTCAAAGACTACTTG
TATACTTTACACGATTATGGTTACGATGTCGAAATCGAAAGCTATTCTAAATGGAAGAAATCATTGGAGG
CGTCTGTTATTGACAGGAATGAAGAAAATGCGTTGTATCCTTTGCTACACATGGTCTTAGACAACTTACC
TGAAAGTACCAAAGCTCCGGAACTAGACGATAGGAACGCCGTGGCATCTTTAAAGAAAGACACCGCATGG
ACAGGTGTTGATTGGTCTAATGGAATAGGTGTTACTCCAGAAGAGGTTGGTATATATATTGCATTTTTAA
ACAAGGTTGGATTTTTACCTCCACCAACTCATAATGACAAACTTCCACTGCCAAGTATAGAACTAACTCA
AGCGCAAATAAGTCTAGTTGCTTCAGGTGCTGGTGCTCGTGGAAGCTCCGCAGCAGCTTAAGGTTGAGCA
TTACGTATGATATGTCCATGTACAATAATTAAATATGAATTAGGAGAAAGACTTAGCTTCTTTTCGGGTG
ATGTCACTTAAAAACTCCGAGAATAATATATAATAAGAGAATAAAATATTAGTTATTGAATAAGAACTGT
AAATCAGCTGGCGTTAGTCTGCTAATGGCAGCTTCATCTTGGTTTATTGTAGCATGAATCATATTTGCCT
TTTTTTCCTGTAATTCAATGATTCTTGCTTCTATACTATCCTCAATGCAAAACCTTGTGATCTTCACAGG
TCGATACTGACCAATTCTATGAACTCTATCACCACTTTGCCATTCAACACTAGGGTTCCACCATGGGTCT
AAAATGAATACTTGCGAAGCTGATCTATGGTGCACTCTCAGTACAATCTGCTCTGATGCCGCATAGTTAA
GCCAGCCCCGACACCCGCCAACACCCGCTGACGCGCCCTGACGGGCTTGTCTGCTCCCGGCATCCGCTTA
CAGACAAGCTGTGACCGTCTCCGGGAGCTGCATGTGTCAGAGGTTTTCACCGTCATCACCGAAACGCGCG
AGACGAAAGGGCCTCGTGATACGCCTATTTTTATAGGTTAATGTCATGATGCACCATACCACAGCTTTTC
AATTCATCATTTTTTTTTTATTCTTTTTTTTGATTTCGGTTTCCTTGAAATTTTTTTGATTCGGTAATCT
CCGAACAGAAGGAAGAACGAAGGAAGGAGCACAGACTTAGATTGGTATATATACGCATATGTAGTGTTGA
AGAAACATGAAATTGCCCAGTATTCTTAACCCAACTGCACAGAACAAAAACCTGCAGGAAACGAAGATAA
ATCATGTCGAAAGCTACATATAAGGAACGTGCTGCTACTCATCCTAGTCCTGTTGCTGCCAAGCTATTTA
ATATCATGCACGAAAAGCAAACAAACTTGTGTGCTTCATTGGATGTTCGTACCACCAAGGAATTACTGGA
GTTAGTTGAAGCATTAGGTCCCAAAATTTGTTTACTAAAAACACATGTGGATATCTTGACTGATTTTTCC
ATGGAGGGCACAGTTAAGCCGCTAAAGGCATTATCCGCCAAGTACAATTTTTTACTCTTCGAAGACAGAA
AATTTGCTGACATTGGTAATACAGTCAAATTGCAGTACTCTGCGGGTGTATACAGAATAGCAGAATGGGC
AGACATTACGAATGCACACGGTGTGGTGGGCCCAGGTATTGTTAGCGGTTTGAAGCAGGCGGCAGAAGAA
GTAACAAAGGAACCTAGAGGCCTTTTGATGTTAGCAGAATTGTCATGCAAGGGCTCCCTATCTACTGGAG
AATATACTAAGGGTACTGTTGACATTGCGAAGAGCGACAAAGATTTTGTTATCGGCTTTATTGCTCAAAG
AGACATGGGTGGAAGAGATGAAGGTTACGATTGGTTGATTATGACACCCGGTGTGGGTTTAGATGACAAG
GGAGACGCATTGGGTCAACAGTATAGAACCGTGGATGATGTGGTCTCTACAGGATCTGACATTATTATTG
TTGGAAGAGGACTATTTGCAAAGGGAAGGGATGCTAAGGTAGAGGGTGAACGTTACAGAAAAGCAGGCTG
GGAAGCATATTTGAGAAGATGTGGCCAGCAAAACTAAAAAACTGTATTATAAGTAAATGCATGTATACTA
AACTCACAAATTAGAGCTTCAGACGTCAGGTGGCACTTTTCGGGGAAATGTGCGCGGAACCCCTATTTGT
TTATTTTTCTAAATACATTCAAATATGTATCCGCTCATGAGACAATAACCCTGATAAATGCTTCAATAAT
ATTGAAAAAGGAAGAGTATGAGTATTCAACATTTCCGTGTCGCCCTTATTCCCTTTTTTGCGGCATTTTG
CCTTCCTGTTTTTGCTCACCCAGAAACGCTGGTGAAAGTAAAAGATGCTGAAGATCAGTTGGGTGCACGA
GTGGGTTACATCGAACTGGATCTCAACAGCGGTAAGATCCTTGAGAGTTTTCGCCCCGAAGAACGTTTTC
CAATGATGAGCACTTTTAAAGTTCTGCTATGTGGCGCGGTATTATCCCGTATTGACGCCGGGCAAGAGCA
ACTCGGTCGCCGCATACACTATTCTCAGAATGACTTGGTTGAGTACTCACCAGTCACAGAAAAGCATCTT
ACGGATGGCATGACAGTAAGAGAATTATGCAGTGCTGCCATAACCATGAGTGATAACACTGCGGCCAACT
TACTTCTGACAACGATCGGAGGACCGAAGGAGCTAACCGCTTTTTTGCACAACATGGGGGATCATGTAAC
TCGCCTTGATCGTTGGGAACCGGAGCTGAATGAAGCCATACCAAACGACGAGCGTGACACCACGATGCCT
GTAGCAATGGCAACAACGTTGCGCAAACTATTAACTGGCGAACTACTTACTCTAGCTTCCCGGCAACAAT
TAATAGACTGGATGGAGGCGGATAAAGTTGCAGGACCACTTCTGCGCTCGGCCCTTCCGGCTGGCTGGTT
TATTGCTGATAAATCTGGAGCCGGTGAGCGTGGGTCTCGCGGTATCATTGCAGCACTGGGGCCAGATGGT
AAGCCCTCCCGTATCGTAGTTATCTACACGACGGGGAGTCAGGCAACTATGGATGAACGAAATAGACAGA
TCGCTGAGATAGGTGCCTCACTGATTAAGCATTGGTAACTGTCAGACCAAGTTTACTCATATATACTTTA
GATTGATTTAAAACTTCATTTTTAATTTAAAAGGATCTAGGTGAAGATCCTTTTTGATAATCTCATGACC
AAAATCCCTTAACGTGAGTTTTCGTTCCACTGAGCGTCAGACCCCGTAGAAAAGATCAAAGGATCTTCTT
GAGATCCTTTTTTTCTGCGCGTAATCTGCTGCTTGCAAACAAAAAAACCACCGCTACCAGCGGTGGTTTG
TTTGCCGGATCAAGAGCTACCAACTCTTTTTCCGAAGGTAACTGGCTTCAGCAGAGCGCAGATACCAAAT
ACTGTTCTTCTAGTGTAGCCGTAGTTAGGCCACCACTTCAAGAACTCTGTAGCACCGCCTACATACCTCG
CTCTGCTAATCCTGTTACCAGTGGCTGCTGCCAGTGGCGATAAGTCGTGTCTTACCGGGTTGGACTCAAG
ACGATAGTTACCGGATAAGGCGCAGCGGTCGGGCTGAACGGGGGGTTCGTGCACACAGCCCAGCTTGGAG
CGAACGACCTACACCGAACTGAGATACCTACAGCGTGAGCTATGAGAAAGCGCCACGCTTCCCGAAGGGA
GAAAGGCGGACAGGTATCCGGTAAGCGGCAGGGTCGGAACAGGAGAGCGCACGAGGGAGCTTCCAGGGGG
AAACGCCTGGTATCTTTATAGTCCTGTCGGGTTTCGCCACCTCTGACTTGAGCGTCGATTTTTGTGATGC
TCGTCAGGGGGGCGGAGCCTATGGAAAAACGCCAGCAACGCGGCCTTTTTACGGTTCCTGGCCTTTTGCT
GGCCTTTTGCTCACATGTTCTTTCCTGCGTTATCCCCTGATTCTGTGGATAACCGTATTACCGCCTTTGA
GTGAGCTGATACCGCTCGCCGCAGCCGAACGACCGAGCGCAGCGAGTCAGTGAGCGAGGAAGCGGAAGAG
CGCCCAATACGCAAACCGCCTCTCCCCGCGCGTTGGCCGATTCATTAATGCAGCTGGCACGACAGGTTTC
CCGACTGGAAAGCGGGCAGTGAGCGCAACGCAATTAATGTGAGTTAGCTCACTCATTAGGCACCCCAGGC
TTTACACTTTATGCTTCCGGCTCGTATGTTGTGTGGAATTGTGAGCGGATAACAATTTCACACAGGAAAC
AGCTATGACCATGATTACGCCAAGCGCGCAATTAACCCTCACTAAAGGGAACAAAAGCTGGAGCTCCACC
GCGGTGGCGGCCGCTCTAGAACTAGTGGATCCCCCGGGCTGCAGGAATTCGATATCAAGCTTATCGATAC
CGTCGACCTCGAGGGGGGGCCCGGTACCCAATTCGCCCTATAGTGAGTCGTATTACGCGCGCTCACTGGC
CGTCGTTTTACAACGTCGTGACTGGGAAAACCCTGGCGTTACCCAACTTAATCGCCTTGCAGCACATCCC
CCTTTCGCCAGCTGGCGTAATAGCGAAGAGGCCCGCACCGATCGCCCTTCCCAACAGTTGCGCAGCCTGA
ATGGCGAATGG
[124 nt withheld, positions 8762-8885]
C
[91 nt withheld, positions 8887-8977]
A
[49 nt withheld, positions 8979-9027]
CCTTTGACGTTGGAGTCCACGTTCTTT
[37 nt withheld, positions 9055-9091]
ACCCTATCTCGGTCTATTCTTTTGATTTATAAGGGATTTTGCCGATTTCGGCCTATTGGT
Features (pLannotate 1.2.2; 20 found; start..end, strand, type, name):
     67..118     -  misc_feature   bom (fragment): basis of mobility region from pBR322
    123..362     +  promoter       LYS2 promoter: S. cerevisiae LYS2
    363..4541    +  CDS            LYS2: alpha-aminoadipate reductase, required for lysine biosynthesis; S. cerevisiae LYS2; yeast auxotrophic marker
   4672..4920    -  CDS            RAD16 (fragment): RAD16_YEAST - Experimental evidence at protein level: Swiss-Prot protein existence level 1. Component of the global genome repair (GGR) complex which promotes global genome nucleotide excision repair (GG-NER) which removes DNA damage from nontranscribing DNA. Involved in differential repair of DNA after UV damage. Will repair preferentially the MAT-alpha locus compared with the HML-alpha locus. From Saccharomyces cerevisiae (strain ATCC 204508 / S288c) (Baker's yeast).
   4926..4975    -  misc_feature   bom (fragment): basis of mobility region from pBR322
   5077..5112    -  CDS            rop (fragment): Rop protein, which maintains plasmids at low copy number; rop
   5178..5393    +  promoter       URA3 promoter: S. cerevisiae URA3
   5394..6197    +  CDS            URA3: orotidine-5'-phosphate decarboxylase, required for uracil biosynthesis; S. cerevisiae URA3; yeast auxotrophic marker, counterselectable with 5-fluoroorotic acid (5-FOA)
   6283..6387    +  promoter       AmpR promoter: bla
   6388..7248    +  CDS            AmpR: β-lactamase; bla; confers resistance to ampicillin, carbenicillin, and related antibiotics
   7419..8007    +  rep_origin     ori: high-copy-number ColE1/pMB1/pBR322/pUC origin of replication
   8190..8282    +  CDS            lacI (fragment): lac repressor; lacI; The lac repressor binds to the lac operator to inhibit transcription in E. coli. This inhibition can be relieved by adding lactose or isopropyl-β-D-thiogalactopyranoside (IPTG).
   8295..8316    +  protein_bind   CAP binding site: CAP binding activates transcription in the presence of cAMP. E. coli catabolite activator protein
   8331..8361    +  promoter       lac promoter: promoter for the E. coli lac operon
   8369..8385    +  protein_bind   lac operator: The lac repressor binds to the lac operator to inhibit transcription in E. coli. This inhibition can be relieved by adding lactose or isopropyl-β-D-thiogalactopyranoside (IPTG). lac repressor encoded by lacI
   8430..8448    +  promoter       T3 promoter: promoter for bacteriophage T3 RNA polymerase
   8461..8568    +  misc_feature   MCS: pBluescript multiple cloning site
   8577..8595    -  promoter       T7 promoter: promoter for bacteriophage T7 RNA polymerase
   8603..8758    +  CDS            lacZα (fragment): LacZα fragment of β-galactosidase; lacZ fragment
   8762..39      +  rep_origin     f1 ori (across the origin) (sequence partly withheld): f1 bacteriophage origin of replication; arrow indicates direction of (+) strand synthesis
