[The description below was written by a language model from this plasmid's Addgene catalogue record and pLannotate feature annotations shown in this document.]
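Description:
YIp LYS2-URA3 is an empty yeast integrating plasmid (YIp) of about 9.2 kb, intended for stable genomic integration of cloned sequences in the Saccharomyces cerevisiae BY4741 background and catalogued for both yeast expression and yeast recombination cloning. No yeast replication origin (2μ or ARS/CEN) appears in the feature table, as expected for an integrating vector: it can persist in yeast only by recombining into a chromosome. In E. coli it is propagated through a high-copy ColE1/pUC-type origin and selected with ampicillin via the bla gene under its own promoter. An f1 origin is also present, which in principle allows single-stranded DNA production.

The yeast-specific content consists of two complete marker cassettes, each driven by its native promoter. LYS2 encodes alpha-aminoadipate reductase for lysine biosynthesis. URA3 encodes orotidine-5'-phosphate decarboxylase, which allows selection for uracil prototrophy and counterselection with 5-FOA. A short RAD16 fragment downstream of LYS2 probably reflects flanking genomic sequence carried along with the LYS2 clone. The LYS2 region plausibly provides the homology for targeting integration, although the record does not state the integration site or the linearization strategy.

Cloning is done in a pBluescript-type multiple cloning site flanked by T3 and T7 promoters and set within lac promoter/operator and lacZα remnants. No yeast promoter or terminator is annotated next to this site, so any expression cassette would have to come with the insert. Small bom, rop and lacI fragments are leftovers from parental vectors.
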