Addgene plasmid #122911: YIp LYS2-URA3
Purpose: (Empty Backbone) LYS2-URA3 integrating (YIp) vector for stable genomic integration in the BY4741 background.
Depositing lab: Randy Hampton. Depositing organization: University of California, San Diego (UCSD). Publication: ICE plasmids: combining the ease of yeast recombination cloning with the stability of genomic integration. Flagg MP, Kao A, Hampton RY. Yeast. 2019 May 10. doi: 10.1002/yea.3400. PubMed 31074531.
Backbone
  Vector backbone: YIp
  Vector type: Yeast Expression ; Yeast Recombination Cloning
Growth in bacteria
  Bacterial resistance: Ampicillin, 100 μg/mL
  Growth temperature: 37°C
  Growth strain: DH5alpha
  Copy number: High Copy
Gene/Insert
  Gene/Insert name: None
Terms and licenses: Academic/Nonprofit Terms; Industry Terms: Not Available to Industry
How to cite: YIp LYS2-URA3 was a gift from Randy Hampton (Addgene plasmid # 122911 ; http://n2t.net/addgene:122911 ; RRID:Addgene_122911)
